Addgene plasmid #220544: LT3GEPIR-NEK4shRNA1
Purpose: To inducibly knockdown NEK4 expression
Depositing lab: Sean Lee. Depositing organization: Tulane University.
Backbone
  Vector backbone: LT3GEPIR
  Backbone manufacturer: Dr. Johannes Zuber
  Vector type: Lentiviral
  Selectable markers: Puromycin
Growth in bacteria
  Bacterial resistance: Ampicillin, 100 μg/mL
  Growth temperature: 37°C
  Growth strain: NEB Stable
  Copy number: High Copy
Gene/Insert
  Gene/Insert name: NEK4 shRNA1
  gRNA/shRNA sequence: CCACAATCAGTAGCGTAAATA
  Species: H. sapiens (human)
  Insert size (bp): 125
  Entrez Gene: NEK4 (a.k.a. NRK2, STK2, pp12301)
  Promoter: TRE3G (TetOP) promoter
  Cloning method: Restriction Enzyme; 5′ cloning site XhoI (not destroyed); 3′ cloning site EcoRI (not destroyed)
  Sequencing primers: 5′ TGTTTGAATGAGGCTTCAGTAC; 3′ CAGCGGGGCTGCTAAAGCGCATGC
Terms and licenses: Academic/Nonprofit Terms; Industry Terms: Not Available to Industry
How to cite: LT3GEPIR-NEK4shRNA1 was a gift from Sean Lee (Addgene plasmid # 220544 ; http://n2t.net/addgene:220544 ; RRID:Addgene_220544)
