[The description below was written by a language model from this plasmid's Addgene catalogue record and pLannotate feature annotations shown in this document.]
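Description:
LT3GEPIR-NEK4shRNA1 is a third-generation-style, self-inactivating HIV-1 lentiviral vector built on the LT3GEPIR backbone for doxycycline-inducible knockdown of human NEK4. The plasmid is about 10.3 kb and is maintained in E. coli at high copy through a ColE1/pUC-type origin with ampicillin selection (AmpR); an f1 origin and an SV40 origin are also annotated. For virus production, an RSV promoter drives a truncated 5' LTR, followed by the Ψ packaging signal, the RRE for Rev-dependent export of the genomic RNA, and a cPPT/CTS. The transfer cassette ends in a WPRE and a ΔU3 3' LTR, which inactivates LTR promoter activity after integration. Short annotated fragments of gag, Rev, nef, lacI, lacZα and an RSF origin appear to be backbone remnants rather than functional units.

The payload is an all-in-one Tet-On design. A TRE3G promoter drives EGFP, and the 125 bp NEK4 shRNA insert, cloned between XhoI and EcoRI, lies downstream of EGFP in a microRNA context, as indicated by the annotated 3' miR-30a flank. The hairpin itself is not separately annotated in the feature table. Because reporter and shRNA share one transcript, green fluorescence marks cells in which the shRNA is being induced. A second, constitutive unit uses the mouse PGK promoter to express puromycin N-acetyltransferase and, through an EMCV IRES, the reverse tetracycline transactivator rtTA3. Transduced cells can therefore be selected with puromycin and already carry the transactivator needed to switch on TRE3G when doxycycline is added. The construct is intended for stable transduction of human cells followed by inducible, reversible NEK4 depletion.
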