Features (pLannotate 1.2.2; 32 found; start..end, strand, type, name):
      1..41      +  rep_origin     RSF ori (fragment): Plasmids containing the RSF 1030 origin of replication can be propagated in E. coli cells that contain additional plasmids with compatible origins.
     43..135     +  CDS            lacI (fragment): lac repressor; lacI; The lac repressor binds to the lac operator to inhibit transcription in E. coli. This inhibition can be relieved by adding lactose or isopropyl-β-D-thiogalactopyranoside (IPTG).
    148..169     +  protein_bind   CAP binding site: CAP binding activates transcription in the presence of cAMP. E. coli catabolite activator protein
    184..214     +  promoter       lac promoter: promoter for the E. coli lac operon
    222..238     +  protein_bind   lac operator: The lac repressor binds to the lac operator to inhibit transcription in E. coli. This inhibition can be relieved by adding lactose or isopropyl-β-D-thiogalactopyranoside (IPTG). lac repressor encoded by lacI
    283..301     +  promoter       T3 promoter: promoter for bacteriophage T3 RNA polymerase
    329..555     +  promoter       RSV promoter: Rous sarcoma virus enhancer/promoter
    556..736     +  LTR            5' LTR (truncated): truncated 5' long terminal repeat (LTR) from HIV-1
    783..908     +  misc_feature   HIV-1 Ψ: packaging signal of human immunodeficiency virus type 1
    892..1255    +  CDS            HIV-1 gag (fragment): gag protein from human immunodeficiency virus 1; gag
   1401..1634    +  misc_feature   RRE: The Rev response element (RRE) of HIV-1 allows for Rev-dependent mRNA export from the nucleus to the cytoplasm.
   2011..2111    +  CDS            Rev (fragment): human immunodeficiency virus 1 (HIV-1) Rev protein; rev; enhances nuclear export of unspliced and incompletely spliced viral mRNAs
   2130..2247    +  misc_feature   cPPT/CTS: central polypurine tract and central termination sequence of HIV-1
   2263..2641    +  promoter       TRE3G promoter: 3rd-generation Tet-responsive promoter that can be activated by binding of Tet-On® 3G
   2665..3384    +  CDS            EGFP: the original enhanced GFP (Yang et al., 1996) mammalian codon-optimized
   3620..3747    +  ncRNA          3' miR-30a: sequence downstream of the 71-nt precursor of the human miR-30a microRNA (Zeng et al., 2002) miRNA
   3772..4271    +  promoter       PGK promoter: mouse phosphoglycerate kinase 1 promoter
   4292..4891    +  CDS            PuroR: puromycin N-acetyltransferase; pac from Streptomyces alboniger; confers resistance to puromycin
   5057..5519    +  misc_feature   IRES: internal ribosome entry site (IRES) of the encephalomyocarditis virus (EMCV)
   5542..6230    +  CDS            rtTA3 (fragment): reverse tetracycline transactivator 3 activates expression from Tet-responsive promoters in the presence of doxycycline
   6160..6270    +  CDS            VP48: 3 tandem repeats of the minimal activation domain of herpes simplex virus VP16 (Cheng et al., 2013)
   6325..6913    +  misc_feature   WPRE: woodchuck hepatitis virus posttranscriptional regulatory element
   6930..7118    +  CDS            nef (fragment): NEF_HV1Z2 - Experimental evidence at protein level: Swiss-Prot protein existence level 1. Extracellular Nef protein targets CD4(+) T-lymphocytes for apoptosis by interacting with CXCR4 surface receptors. From Human immunodeficiency virus type 1 group M subtype D (isolate Z2/CDC-Z34) (HIV-1).
   7120..7353    +  LTR            3' LTR (ΔU3): self-inactivating 3' long terminal repeat (LTR) from HIV-1
   7425..7546    +  polyA_signal   SV40 poly(A) signal: SV40 polyadenylation signal
   7586..7721    +  rep_origin     SV40 ori: SV40 origin of replication
   7742..7760    -  promoter       T7 promoter: promoter for bacteriophage T7 RNA polymerase
   7768..7923    +  CDS            lacZα (fragment): LacZα fragment of β-galactosidase; lacZ fragment
   7928..8356    +  rep_origin     f1 ori (sequence partly withheld): f1 bacteriophage origin of replication; arrow indicates direction of (+) strand synthesis
   8409..8513    +  promoter       AmpR promoter: bla
   8514..9374    +  CDS            AmpR: β-lactamase; bla; confers resistance to ampicillin, carbenicillin, and related antibiotics
   9545..10133   +  rep_origin     ori: high-copy-number ColE1/pMB1/pBR322/pUC origin of replication
>Addgene plasmid #220544 | LT3GEPIR-NEK4shRNA1 | addgene full sequence | sequence record 438026 | Addgene NGS Result
AACGACCGAGCGCAGCGAGTCAGTGAGCGAGGAAGCGGAAGAGCGCCCAATACGCAAACCGCCTCTCCCC
GCGCGTTGGCCGATTCATTAATGCAGCTGGCACGACAGGTTTCCCGACTGGAAAGCGGGCAGTGAGCGCA
ACGCAATTAATGTGAGTTAGCTCACTCATTAGGCACCCCAGGCTTTACACTTTATGCTTCCGGCTCGTAT
GTTGTGTGGAATTGTGAGCGGATAACAATTTCACACAGGAAACAGCTATGACCATGATTACGCCAAGCGC
GCAATTAACCCTCACTAAAGGGAACAAAAGCTGGAGCTGCAAGCTTAATGTAGTCTTATGCAATACTCTT
GTAGTCTTGCAACATGGTAACGATGAGTTAGCAACATGCCTTACAAGGAGAGAAAAAGCACCGTGCATGC
CGATTGGTGGAAGTAAGGTGGTACGATCGTGCCTTATTAGGAAGGCAACAGACGGGTCTGACATGGATTG
GACGAACCACTGAATTGCCGCATTGCAGAGATATTGTATTTAAGTGCCTAGCTCGATACATAAACGGGTC
TCTCTGGTTAGACCAGATCTGAGCCTGGGAGCTCTCTGGCTAACTAGGGAACCCACTGCTTAAGCCTCAA
TAAAGCTTGCCTTGAGTGCTTCAAGTAGTGTGTGCCCGTCTGTTGTGTGACTCTGGTAACTAGAGATCCC
TCAGACCCTTTTAGTCAGTGTGGAAAATCTCTAGCAGTGGCGCCCGAACAGGGACTTGAAAGCGAAAGGG
AAACCAGAGGAGCTCTCTCGACGCAGGACTCGGCTTGCTGAAGCGCGCACGGCAAGAGGCGAGGGGCGGC
GACTGGTGAGTACGCCAAAAATTTTGACTAGCGGAGGCTAGAAGGAGAGAGATGGGTGCGAGAGCGTCAG
TATTAAGCGGGGGAGAATTAGATCGCGATGGGAAAAAATTCGGTTAAGGCCAGGGGGAAAGAAAAAATAT
AAATTAAAACATATAGTATGGGCAAGCAGGGAGCTAGAACGATTCGCAGTTAATCCTGGCCTGTTAGAAA
CATCAGAAGGCTGTAGACAAATACTGGGACAGCTACAACCATCCCTTCAGACAGGATCAGAAGAACTTAG
ATCATTATATAATACAGTAGCAACCCTCTATTGTGTGCATCAAAGGATAGAGATAAAAGACACCAAGGAA
GCTTTAGACAAGATAGAGGAAGAGCAAAACAAAAGTAAGACCACCGCACAGCAAGCGGCCGCTGATCTTC
AGACCTGGAGGAGGAGATATGAGGGACAATTGGAGAAGTGAATTATATAAATATAAAGTAGTAAAAATTG
AACCATTAGGAGTAGCACCCACCAAGGCAAAGAGAAGAGTGGTGCAGAGAGAAAAAAGAGCAGTGGGAAT
AGGAGCTTTGTTCCTTGGGTTCTTGGGAGCAGCAGGAAGCACTATGGGCGCAGCGTCAATGACGCTGACG
GTACAGGCCAGACAATTATTGTCTGGTATAGTGCAGCAGCAGAACAATTTGCTGAGGGCTATTGAGGCGC
AACAGCATCTGTTGCAACTCACAGTCTGGGGCATCAAGCAGCTCCAGGCAAGAATCCTGGCTGTGGAAAG
ATACCTAAAGGATCAACAGCTCCTGGGGATTTGGGGTTGCTCTGGAAAACTCATTTGCACCACTGCTGTG
CCTTGGAATGCTAGTTGGAGTAATAAATCTCTGGAACAGATTTGGAATCACACGACCTGGATGGAGTGGG
ACAGAGAAATTAACAATTACACAAGCTTAATACACTCCTTAATTGAAGAATCGCAAAACCAGCAAGAAAA
GAATGAACAAGAATTATTGGAATTAGATAAATGGGCAAGTTTGTGGAATTGGTTTAACATAACAAATTGG
CTGTGGTATATAAAATTATTCATAATGATAGTAGGAGGCTTGGTAGGTTTAAGAATAGTTTTTGCTGTAC
TTTCTATAGTGAATAGAGTTAGGCAGGGATATTCACCATTATCGTTTCAGACCCACCTCCCAACCCCGAG
GGGACCCGACAGGCCCGAAGGAATAGAAGAAGAAGGTGGAGAGAGAGACAGAGACAGATCCATTCGATTA
GTGAACGGATCTCGACGGTATCGGTTAACTTTTAAAAGAAAAGGGGGGATTGGGGGGTACAGTGCAGGGG
AAAGAATAGTAGACATAATAGCAACAGACATACAAACTAAAGAATTACAAAAACAAATTACAAAAATTCA
AAATTTTATCGATTCTAGATTCGAGTTTACTCCCTATCAGTGATAGAGAACGTATGAAGAGTTTACTCCC
TATCAGTGATAGAGAACGTATGCAGACTTTACTCCCTATCAGTGATAGAGAACGTATAAGGAGTTTACTC
CCTATCAGTGATAGAGAACGTATGACCAGTTTACTCCCTATCAGTGATAGAGAACGTATCTACAGTTTAC
TCCCTATCAGTGATAGAGAACGTATATCCAGTTTACTCCCTATCAGTGATAGAGAACGTATAAGCTTTAG
GCGTGTACGGTGGGCGCCTATAAAAGCAGAGCTCGTTTAGTGAACCGTCAGATCGCCTGGAGCAATTCCA
CAACACTTTTGTCTTATACCAACTTTCCGTACCACTTCCTACCCTCGTAAAGTCGAGCTTGCGTTGGATC
CACCATGGTGAGCAAGGGCGAGGAGCTGTTCACCGGGGTGGTGCCCATCCTGGTCGAGCTGGACGGCGAC
GTAAACGGCCACAAGTTCAGCGTGTCTGGCGAGGGCGAGGGCGATGCCACCTACGGCAAGCTGACCCTGA
AGTTCATCTGCACCACCGGCAAGCTGCCCGTGCCCTGGCCCACCCTCGTGACCACCCTGACCTACGGCGT
GCAGTGCTTCAGCCGCTACCCCGACCACATGAAGCAGCACGACTTCTTCAAGTCCGCCATGCCCGAAGGC
TACGTCCAGGAGCGCACCATCTTCTTCAAGGACGACGGCAACTACAAGACCCGCGCCGAGGTGAAGTTCG
AGGGCGACACCCTGGTGAACCGCATCGAGCTGAAGGGCATCGACTTCAAGGAGGACGGCAACATCCTGGG
GCACAAGCTGGAGTACAACTACAACAGCCACAACGTCTATATCATGGCCGACAAGCAGAAGAACGGCATC
AAGGCGAACTTCAAGATCCGCCACAACATCGAGGACGGCAGCGTGCAGCTCGCCGACCACTACCAGCAGA
ACACCCCCATCGGCGACGGCCCCGTGCTGCTGCCCGACAACCACTACCTGAGCACCCAGTCCGCCCTGAG
CAAAGACCCCAACGAGAAGCGCGATCACATGGTCCTGCTGGAGTTCGTGACCGCCGCCGGGATCACTCTC
GGCATGGACGAGCTGTACAAGTAATGACGTACGGCGGCCGCCTCGACTAGGGATAACAGGGTAATTGTTT
GAATGAGGCTTCAGTACTTTACAGAATCGTTGCCTGCACATCTTGGAAACACTTGCTGGGATTACTTCGA
CTTCTTAACCCAACAGAAGGCTCGAGAAGGTATATTGCTGTTGACAGTGAGCGACCACAATCAGTAGCGT
AAATATAGTGAAGCCACAGATGTATATTTACGCTACTGATTGTGGGTGCCTACTGCCTCGGACTTCAAGG
GGTCTAGAATTCGAGCAATTATCTTGTTTACTAAAACTGAATACCTTGCTATCTCTTTGATACATTTTTA
CAAAGCTGAATTAAAATGGTATAAATTAAATCACTTTTTTCAATTGACGCGTAATTCTACCGGGTAGGGG
AGGCGCTTTTCCCAAGGCAGTCTGGAGCATGCGCTTTAGCAGCCCCGCTGGGCACTTGGCGCTACACAAG
TGGCCTCTGGCCTCGCACACATTCCACATCCACCGGTAGGCGCCAACCGGCTCCGTTCTTTGGTGGCCCC
TTCGCGCCACCTTCTACTCCTCCCCTAGTCAGGAAGTTCCCCCCCGCCCCGCAGCTCGCGTCGTGCAGGA
CGTGACAAATGGAAGTAGCACGTCTCACTAGTCTCGTGCAGATGGACAGCACCGCTGAGCAATGGAAGCG
GGTAGGCCTTTGGGGCAGCGGCCAATAGCAGCTTTGCTCCTTCGCTTTCTGGGCTCAGAGGCTGGGAAGG
GGTGGGTCCGGGGGCGGGCTCAGGGGCGGGCTCAGGGGCGGGGCGGGCGCCCGAAGGTCCTCCGGAGGCC
CGGCATTCTGCACGCTTCAAAAGCGCACGTCTGCCGCGCTGTTCTCCTCTTCCTCATCTCCGGGCCTTTC
GACCTGCAGCCCAAGCTTACCATGACCGAGTACAAGCCCACGGTGCGCCTCGCCACCCGCGACGACGTCC
CCAGGGCCGTACGCACCCTCGCCGCCGCGTTCGCCGACTACCCCGCCACGCGCCACACCGTCGATCCGGA
CCGCCACATCGAGCGGGTCACCGAGCTGCAAGAACTCTTCCTCACGCGCGTCGGGCTCGACATCGGCAAG
GTGTGGGTCGCGGACGACGGCGCCGCGGTGGCGGTCTGGACCACGCCGGAGAGCGTCGAAGCGGGGGCGG
TGTTCGCCGAGATCGGCCCGCGCATGGCCGAGTTGAGCGGTTCCCGGCTGGCCGCGCAGCAACAGATGGA
AGGCCTCCTGGCGCCGCACCGGCCCAAGGAGCCCGCGTGGTTCCTGGCCACCGTCGGCGTCTCGCCCGAC
CACCAGGGCAAGGGTCTGGGCAGCGCCGTCGTGCTCCCCGGAGTGGAGGCGGCCGAGCGCGCCGGGGTGC
CCGCCTTCCTGGAGACCTCCGCGCCCCGCAACCTCCCCTTCTACGAGCGGCTCGGCTTCACCGTCACCGC
CGACGTCGAGGTGCCCGAAGGACCGCGCACCTGGTGCATGACCCGCAAGCCCGGTGCCTGACGCCCGCCC
CACGACCCGCAGCGCCCGACCGAAAGGAGCGCACGACCCCATGCATCCAATTCCGCCCCCCCCCCCTAAC
GTTACTGGCCGAAGCCGCTTGGAATAAGGCCGGTGTGCGTTTGTCTATATGTTATTTTCCACCATATTGC
CGTCTTTTGGCAATGTGAGGGCCCGGAAACCTGGCCCTGTCTTCTTGACGAGCATTCCTAGGGGTCTTTC
CCCTCTCGCCAAAGGAATGCAAGGTCTGTTGAATGTCGTGAAGGAAGCAGTTCCTCTGGAAGCTTCTTGA
AGACAAACAACGTCTGTAGCGACCCTTTGCAGGCAGCGGAACCCCCCACCTGGCGACAGGTGCCTCTGCG
GCCAAAAGCCACGTGTATAAGATACACCTGCAAAGGCGGCACAACCCCAGTGCCACGTTGTGAGTTGGAT
AGTTGTGGAAAGAGTCAAATGGCTCTCCTCAAGCGTATTCAACAAGGGGCTGAAGGATGCCCAGAAGGTA
CCCCATTGTATGGGATCTGATCTGGGGCCTCGGTGCACATGCTTTACATGTGTTTAGTCGAGGTTAAAAA
AACGTCTAGGCCCCCCGAACCACGGGGACGTGGTTTTCCTTTGAAAAACACGATGATAATATGGCCACAA
CCATGAGTAGACTGGACAAGAGCAAAGTCATAAACGGAGCTCTGGAATTACTCAATGGTGTCGGTATCGA
AGGCCTGACGACAAGGAAACTCGCTCAAAAGCTGGGAGTTGAGCAGCCTACCCTGTACTGGCACGTGAAG
AACAAGCGGGCCCTGCTCGATGCCCTGCCAATCGAGATGCTGGACAGGCATCATACCCACTTCTGCCCCC
TGGAAGGCGAGTCATGGCAAGACTTTCTGCGGAACAACGCCAAGTCATACCGCTGTGCTCTCCTCTCACA
TCGCGACGGGGCTAAAGTGCATCTCGGCACCCGCCCAACAGAGAAACAGTACGAAACCCTGGAAAATCAG
CTCGCGTTCCTGTGTCAGCAAGGCTTCTCCCTGGAGAACGCACTGTACGCTCTGTCCGCCGTGGGCCACT
TTACACTGGGCTGCGTATTGGAGGAACAGGAGCATCAAGTAGCAAAAGAGGAAAGAGAGACACCTACCAC
CGATTCTATGCCCCCACTTCTGAGACAAGCAATTGAGCTGTTCGACCGGCAGGGAGCCGAACCTGCCTTC
CTTTTCGGCCTGGAACTAATCATATGTGGCCTGGAGAAACAGCTAAAGTGCGAAAGCGGCGGGCCGACCG
ACGCCCTTGACGATTTTGACTTAGACATGCTCCCAGCCGATGCCCTTGACGACTTTGACCTTGATATGCT
GCCTGCTGACGCTCTTGACGATTTTGACCTTGACATGCTCCCCGGGTAATCCGGACTCGACCTGCAGCCA
AGCTTATCGAAACGCGTCTGGAACAATCAACCTCTGGATTACAAAATTTGTGAAAGATTGACTGGTATTC
TTAACTATGTTGCTCCTTTTACGCTATGTGGATACGCTGCTTTAATGCCTTTGTATCATGCTATTGCTTC
CCGTATGGCTTTCATTTTCTCCTCCTTGTATAAATCCTGGTTGCTGTCTCTTTATGAGGAGTTGTGGCCC
GTTGTCAGGCAACGTGGCGTGGTGTGCACTGTGTTTGCTGACGCAACCCCCACTGGTTGGGGCATTGCCA
CCACCTGTCAGCTCCTTTCCGGGACTTTCGCTTTCCCCCTCCCTATTGCCACGGCGGAACTCATCGCCGC
CTGCCTTGCCCGCTGCTGGACAGGGGCTCGGCTGTTGGGCACTGACAATTCCGTGGTGTTGTCGGGGAAG
CTGACGTCCTTTCCATGGCTGCTCGCCTGTGTTGCCACCTGGATTCTGCGCGGGACGTCCTTCTGCTACG
TCCCTTCGGCCCTCAATCCAGCGGACCTTCCTTCCCGCGGCCTGCTGCCGGCTCTGCGGCCTCTTCCGCG
TCTTCGCCTTCGCCCTCAGACGAGTCGGATCTCCCTTTGGGCCGCCTCCCCGCCTGGAATTAATTCTGCA
GTCGAGACCTAGAAAAACATGGAGCAATCACAAGTAGCAATACAGCAGCTACCAATGCTGATTGTGCCTG
GCTAGAAGCACAAGAGGAGGAGGAGGTGGGTTTTCCAGTCACACCTCAGGTACCTTTAAGACCAATGACT
TACAAGGCAGCTGTAGATCTTAGCCACTTTTTAAAAGAAAAGGGGGGACTGGAAGGGCTAATTCACTCCC
AACGAAGACAAGATCTGCTTTTTGCTTGTACTGGGTCTCTCTGGTTAGACCAGATCTGAGCCTGGGAGCT
CTCTGGCTAACTAGGGAACCCACTGCTTAAGCCTCAATAAAGCTTGCCTTGAGTGCTTCAAGTAGTGTGT
GCCCGTCTGTTGTGTGACTCTGGTAACTAGAGATCCCTCAGACCCTTTTAGTCAGTGTGGAAAATCTCTA
GCAGTAGTAGTTCATGTCATCTTATTATTCAGTATTTATAACTTGCAAAGAAATGAATATCAGAGAGTGA
GAGGAACTTGTTTATTGCAGCTTATAATGGTTACAAATAAAGCAATAGCATCACAAATTTCACAAATAAA
GCATTTTTTTCACTGCATTCTAGTTGTGGTTTGTCCAAACTCATCAATGTATCTTATCATGTCTGGCTCT
AGCTATCCCGCCCCTAACTCCGCCCATCCCGCCCCTAACTCCGCCCAGTTCCGCCCATTCTCCGCCCCAT
GGCTGACTAATTTTTTTTATTTATGCAGAGGCCGAGGCCGCCTCGGCCTCTGAGCTATTCCAGAAGTAGT
GAGGAGGCTTTTTTGGAGGCCTAGGGACGTACCCAATTCGCCCTATAGTGAGTCGTATTACGCGCGCTCA
CTGGCCGTCGTTTTACAACGTCGTGACTGGGAAAACCCTGGCGTTACCCAACTTAATCGCCTTGCAGCAC
ATCCCCCTTTCGCCAGCTGGCGTAATAGCGAAGAGGCCCGCACCGATCGCCCTTCCCAACAGTTGCGCAG
CCTGAATGGCGAATGGG
[124 nt withheld, positions 7928-8051]
C
[91 nt withheld, positions 8053-8143]
A
[49 nt withheld, positions 8145-8193]
CCTTTGACGTTGGAGTCCACGTTCTTT
[37 nt withheld, positions 8221-8257]
ACCCTATCTCGGTCTATTCTTTTGATTTATAAGGGATTTTGCCGATTTCGGCCTATTGGTTAAAAAATGA
GCTGATTTAACAAAAATTTAACGCGAATTTTAACAAAATATTAACGCTTACAATTTAGGTGGCACTTTTC
GGGGAAATGTGCGCGGAACCCCTATTTGTTTATTTTTCTAAATACATTCAAATATGTATCCGCTCATGAG
ACAATAACCCTGATAAATGCTTCAATAATATTGAAAAAGGAAGAGTATGAGTATTCAACATTTCCGTGTC
GCCCTTATTCCCTTTTTTGCGGCATTTTGCCTTCCTGTTTTTGCTCACCCAGAAACGCTGGTGAAAGTAA
AAGATGCTGAAGATCAGTTGGGTGCACGAGTGGGTTACATCGAACTGGATCTCAACAGCGGTAAGATCCT
TGAGAGTTTTCGCCCCGAAGAACGTTTTCCAATGATGAGCACTTTTAAAGTTCTGCTATGTGGCGCGGTA
TTATCCCGTATTGACGCCGGGCAAGAGCAACTCGGTCGCCGCATACACTATTCTCAGAATGACTTGGTTG
AGTACTCACCAGTCACAGAAAAGCATCTTACGGATGGCATGACAGTAAGAGAATTATGCAGTGCTGCCAT
AACCATGAGTGATAACACTGCGGCCAACTTACTTCTGACAACGATCGGAGGACCGAAGGAGCTAACCGCT
TTTTTGCACAACATGGGGGATCATGTAACTCGCCTTGATCGTTGGGAACCGGAGCTGAATGAAGCCATAC
CAAACGACGAGCGTGACACCACGATGCCTGTAGCAATGGCAACAACGTTGCGCAAACTATTAACTGGCGA
ACTACTTACTCTAGCTTCCCGGCAACAATTAATAGACTGGATGGAGGCGGATAAAGTTGCAGGACCACTT
CTGCGCTCGGCCCTTCCGGCTGGCTGGTTTATTGCTGATAAATCTGGAGCCGGTGAGCGTGGGTCTCGCG
GTATCATTGCAGCACTGGGGCCAGATGGTAAGCCCTCCCGTATCGTAGTTATCTACACGACGGGGAGTCA
GGCAACTATGGATGAACGAAATAGACAGATCGCTGAGATAGGTGCCTCACTGATTAAGCATTGGTAACTG
TCAGACCAAGTTTACTCATATATACTTTAGATTGATTTAAAACTTCATTTTTAATTTAAAAGGATCTAGG
TGAAGATCCTTTTTGATAATCTCATGACCAAAATCCCTTAACGTGAGTTTTCGTTCCACTGAGCGTCAGA
CCCCGTAGAAAAGATCAAAGGATCTTCTTGAGATCCTTTTTTTCTGCGCGTAATCTGCTGCTTGCAAACA
AAAAAACCACCGCTACCAGCGGTGGTTTGTTTGCCGGATCAAGAGCTACCAACTCTTTTTCCGAAGGTAA
CTGGCTTCAGCAGAGCGCAGATACCAAATACTGTTCTTCTAGTGTAGCCGTAGTTAGGCCACCACTTCAA
GAACTCTGTAGCACCGCCTACATACCTCGCTCTGCTAATCCTGTTACCAGTGGCTGCTGCCAGTGGCGAT
AAGTCGTGTCTTACCGGGTTGGACTCAAGACGATAGTTACCGGATAAGGCGCAGCGGTCGGGCTGAACGG
GGGGTTCGTGCACACAGCCCAGCTTGGAGCGAACGACCTACACCGAACTGAGATACCTACAGCGTGAGCT
ATGAGAAAGCGCCACGCTTCCCGAAGGGAGAAAGGCGGACAGGTATCCGGTAAGCGGCAGGGTCGGAACA
GGAGAGCGCACGAGGGAGCTTCCAGGGGGAAACGCCTGGTATCTTTATAGTCCTGTCGGGTTTCGCCACC
TCTGACTTGAGCGTCGATTTTTGTGATGCTCGTCAGGGGGGCGGAGCCTATGGAAAAACGCCAGCAACGC
GGCCTTTTTACGGTTCCTGGCCTTTTGCTGGCCTTTTGCTCACATGTTCTTTCCTGCGTTATCCCCTGAT
TCTGTGGATAACCGTATTACCGCCTTTGAGTGAGCTGATACCGCTCGCCGCAGCCG
